Addgene plasmid #67011: pMAL-c5X-CLP3.7
Purpose: Expresses malE-CLP3.7 in E. coli
Depositing lab: Ashutosh Chilkoti. Depositing organization: Duke University. Publication: Combinatorial codon scrambling enables scalable gene synthesis and amplification of repetitive proteins. Tang NC, Chilkoti A. Nat Mater. 2016 Jan 4. doi: 10.1038/nmat4521. PubMed 26726995.
Backbone
  Vector backbone: pMAL-c5X
  Backbone manufacturer: New England Biolabs
  Backbone size w/o insert (bp): 5677
  Vector type: Bacterial Expression
Growth in bacteria
  Bacterial resistance: Ampicillin, 100 μg/mL
  Growth temperature: 30°C
  Growth strain: DH5alpha
  Copy number: Low Copy
Gene/Insert
  Gene/Insert name: malE-CLP3.7
  Species: Synthetic
  Promoter: tac
  Tag / fusion protein: malE-Factor Xa (N terminal on backbone); His6 (C terminal on backbone)
  Cloning method: Gibson Cloning
  Sequencing primers: 5′ GGTCGTCAGACTGTCGATGAAGCC; 3′ TGTCCTACTCAGGAGAGCGTTCAC
Terms and licenses: Academic/Nonprofit Terms; Industry Terms: Not Available to Industry
How to cite: pMAL-c5X-CLP3.7 was a gift from Ashutosh Chilkoti (Addgene plasmid # 67011 ; http://n2t.net/addgene:67011 ; RRID:Addgene_67011)
