[The description below was written by a language model from this plasmid's Addgene catalogue record and pLannotate feature annotations shown in this document.]
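Description:
pMAL-c5X-CLP3.7 is a bacterial expression plasmid built on the commercial pMAL-c5X backbone, designed to produce a synthetic protein, CLP3.7, as a fusion to maltose-binding protein (MBP) in E. coli. The full depositor sequence is 6,734 nt, against a stated backbone size of 5,677 bp. It is maintained through a ColE1/pMB1-type origin accompanied by the rop gene and remnants of the pBR322 bom region. This fits the catalogue's low-copy designation, even though the automated annotation labels the origin generically as high-copy. Selection is by ampicillin through the bla (β-lactamase) gene and its own promoter.

Expression is driven by the tac promoter, a strong trp/lac hybrid, followed by a lac operator. The plasmid also carries lacI under the lacIq promoter, so repressor is supplied in cis and transcription stays off until it is induced with IPTG. The malE coding sequence here lacks a signal peptide, so the fusion accumulates in the cytoplasm. According to the catalogue fields, a Factor Xa cleavage site sits between MBP and the insert, allowing the carrier to be removed after amylose-affinity purification, and a His6 tag lies at the C terminus. The feature table does not annotate the CLP3.7 segment, the protease site or the His tag. They presumably occupy the unannotated stretch between the end of MBP and the rrnB T1/T2 terminators that close the transcription unit.

The insert was introduced by Gibson assembly and comes from work on codon scrambling to enable synthesis and amplification of genes encoding highly repetitive proteins. The record does not spell out what CLP stands for or the composition of the polypeptide. The plasmid's evident use is inducible production and purification of this repetitive synthetic protein.
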