Features (pLannotate 1.2.2; 16 found; start..end, strand, type, name):
      3..80      +  promoter       lacIq promoter: lacI (mutant); In the lacIq allele, a single base change in the promoter boosts expression of the lacI gene about 10-fold.
     81..1163    +  CDS            lacI: lac repressor; lacI; The lac repressor binds to the lac operator to inhibit transcription in E. coli. This inhibition can be relieved by adding lactose or isopropyl-β-D-thiogalactopyranoside (IPTG).
   1176..1197    +  protein_bind   CAP binding site: CAP binding activates transcription in the presence of cAMP. E. coli catabolite activator protein
   1216..1233    +  promoter       tet promoter (fragment): E. coli promoter for tetracycline efflux protein gene
   1406..1434    +  promoter       tac promoter: strong E. coli promoter; hybrid between the trp and lac UV5 promoters
   1442..1458    +  protein_bind   lac operator: The lac repressor binds to the lac operator to inhibit transcription in E. coli. This inhibition can be relieved by adding lactose or isopropyl-β-D-thiogalactopyranoside (IPTG). lac repressor encoded by lacI
   1528..2628    +  CDS            MBP: maltose binding protein from E. coli; malE (mutated); This version of the gene does not encode a signal sequence, so MBP will remain in the cytosol.
   3820..3906    +  terminator     rrnB T1 terminator: Escherichia coli rrnB; transcription terminator T1 from the E. coli rrnB gene
   3998..4025    +  terminator     rrnB T2 terminator: transcription terminator T2 from the E. coli rrnB gene
   4072..4143    +  promoter       AmpR promoter: bla
   4144..5004    +  CDS            AmpR: β-lactamase; bla; confers resistance to ampicillin, carbenicillin, and related antibiotics
   5092..5680    +  rep_origin     ori: high-copy-number ColE1/pMB1/pBR322/pUC origin of replication
   5866..5918    -  misc_feature   bom (fragment): basis of mobility region from pBR322
   5929..5948    -  misc_feature   bom (fragment): basis of mobility region from pBR322
   6050..6241    -  CDS            rop: Rop protein, which maintains plasmids at low copy number; rop
   6258..6638    +  CDS            YPB1_ECOLX: Protein predicted: Swiss-Prot protein existence level 4. From Escherichia coli.
>Addgene plasmid #67011 | pMAL-c5X-CLP3.7 | depositor full sequence | sequence record 115452 | Full Sequence
CCGACACCATCGAATGGTGCAAAACCTTTCGCGGTATGGCATGATAGCGCCCGGAAGAGAGTCAATTCAG
GGTGGTGAATGTGAAACCAGTAACGTTATACGATGTCGCAGAGTATGCCGGTGTCTCTTATCAGACCGTT
TCCCGCGTGGTGAACCAGGCCAGCCACGTTTCTGCGAAAACGCGGGAAAAAGTGGAAGCGGCGATGGCGG
AGCTGAATTACATTCCCAACCGCGTGGCACAACAACTGGCGGGCAAACAGTCGTTGCTGATTGGCGTTGC
CACCTCCAGTCTGGCCCTGCACGCGCCGTCGCAAATTGTCGCGGCGATTAAATCTCGCGCCGATCAACTG
GGTGCCAGCGTGGTGGTGTCGATGGTAGAACGAAGCGGCGTCGAAGCCTGTAAAGCGGCGGTGCACAATC
TTCTCGCGCAACGCGTCAGTGGGCTGATCATTAACTATCCGCTGGATGACCAGGATGCCATTGCTGTGGA
AGCTGCCTGCACTAATGTTCCGGCGTTATTTCTTGATGTCTCTGACCAGACACCCATCAACAGTATTATT
TTCTCCCATGAAGACGGTACGCGACTGGGCGTGGAGCATCTGGTCGCATTGGGTCACCAGCAAATCGCGC
TGTTAGCGGGCCCATTAAGTTCTGTCTCGGCGCGTCTGCGTCTGGCTGGCTGGCATAAATATCTCACTCG
CAATCAAATTCAGCCGATAGCGGAACGGGAAGGCGACTGGAGTGCCATGTCCGGTTTTCAACAAACCATG
CAAATGCTGAATGAGGGCATCGTTCCCACTGCGATGCTGGTTGCCAACGATCAGATGGCGCTGGGCGCAA
TGCGCGCCATTACCGAGTCCGGGCTGCGCGTTGGTGCGGATATTTCGGTAGTGGGATACGACGATACCGA
AGACAGCTCATGTTATATCCCGCCGTTAACCACCATCAAACAGGATTTTCGCCTGCTGGGGCAAACCAGC
GTGGACCGCTTGCTGCAACTCTCTCAGGGCCAGGCGGTGAAGGGCAATCAGCTGTTGCCCGTCTCACTGG
TGAAAAGAAAAACCACCCTGGCGCCCAATACGCAAACCGCCTCTCCCCGCGCGTTGGCCGATTCATTAAT
GCAGCTGGCACGACAGGTTTCCCGACTGGAAAGCGGGCAGTGAGCGCAACGCAATTAATGTAAGTTAGCT
CACTCATTAGGCACAATTCTCATGTTTGACAGCTTATCATCGACTGCACGGTGCACCAATGCTTCTGGCG
TCAGGCAGCCATCGGAAGCTGTGGTATGGCTGTGCAGGTCGTAAATCACTGCATAATTCGTGTCGCTCAA
GGCGCACTCCCGTTCTGGATAATGTTTTTTGCGCCGACATCATAACGGTTCTGGCAAATATTCTGAAATG
AGCTGTTGACAATTAATCATCGGCTCGTATAATGTGTGGAATTGTGAGCGGATAACAATTTCACACAGGA
AACAGCCAGTCCGTTTAGGTGTTTTCACGAGCAATTGACCAACAAGGACCATAGATTATGAAAATCGAAG
AAGGTAAACTGGTAATCTGGATTAACGGCGATAAAGGCTATAACGGTCTCGCTGAAGTCGGTAAGAAATT
CGAGAAAGATACCGGAATTAAAGTCACCGTTGAGCATCCGGATAAACTGGAAGAGAAATTCCCACAGGTT
GCGGCAACTGGCGATGGCCCTGACATTATCTTCTGGGCACACGACCGCTTTGGTGGCTACGCTCAATCTG
GCCTGTTGGCTGAAATCACCCCGGACAAAGCGTTCCAGGACAAGCTGTATCCGTTTACCTGGGATGCCGT
ACGTTACAACGGCAAGCTGATTGCTTACCCGATCGCTGTTGAAGCGTTATCGCTGATTTATAACAAAGAT
CTGCTGCCGAACCCGCCAAAAACCTGGGAAGAGATCCCGGCGCTGGATAAAGAACTGAAAGCGAAAGGTA
AGAGCGCGCTGATGTTCAACCTGCAAGAACCGTACTTCACCTGGCCGCTGATTGCTGCTGACGGGGGTTA
TGCGTTCAAGTATGAAAACGGCAAGTACGACATTAAAGACGTGGGCGTGGATAACGCTGGCGCGAAAGCG
GGTCTGACCTTCCTGGTTGACCTGATTAAAAACAAACACATGAATGCAGACACCGATTACTCCATCGCAG
AAGCTGCCTTTAATAAAGGCGAAACAGCGATGACCATCAACGGCCCGTGGGCATGGTCCAACATCGACAC
CAGCAAAGTGAATTATGGTGTAACGGTACTGCCGACCTTCAAGGGTCAACCATCCAAACCGTTCGTTGGC
GTGCTGAGCGCAGGTATTAACGCCGCCAGTCCGAACAAAGAGCTGGCAAAAGAGTTCCTCGAAAACTATC
TGCTGACTGATGAAGGTCTGGAAGCGGTTAATAAAGACAAACCGCTGGGTGCCGTAGCGCTGAAGTCTTA
CGAGGAAGAGTTGGTGAAAGATCCGCGTATTGCCGCCACTATGGAAAACGCCCAGAAAGGTGAAATCATG
CCGAACATCCCGCAGATGTCCGCTTTCTGGTATGCCGTGCGTACTGCGGTGATCAACGCCGCCAGCGGTC
GTCAGACTGTCGATGAAGCCCTGAAAGACGCGCAGACTAATTCGAGCTCGAACAACAACAACAATAACAA
TAACAACAACCTCGGGATCGAGGGAAGGTCTTCCGGTGGGGCTCCCGGCACTCCTGGACCACAAGGTCTA
CCTGGAAGTCCGGGAGCTCCTGGCACACCAGGCCCCCAAGGTCTTCCAGGCTCGCCAGGCGCACCAGGAA
CTCCTGGTCCGCAAGGCCTTCCTGGGTCCCCCGGTGCTCCTGGAACTCCAGGGCCTCAAGGTCTGCCTGG
CAGCCCGGGAGCACCTGGTACACCAGGACCGCAAGGATTACCTGGTTCACCCGGCGCTCCCGGTACTCCT
GGCCCACAAGGACTCCCTGGTAGCCCTGGCGCTCCGGGGACTCCAGGACCTCAAGGCTTACCAGGTTCAC
CTGGCGCACCTGGCACTCCCGGTCCACAAGGCTTGCCTGGGAGTCCCGGAGCTCCAGGCACGCCAGGACC
ACAGGGTCTTCCTGGATCACCTGGGGCCCCTGGCACCCCAGGTCCACAGGGACTTCCCGGTTCACCAGGG
GCTCCTGGGACTCCTGGGCCGCAAGGGTTACCTGGATCTCCTGGAGCACCAGGCACTCCAGGCCCGCAAG
GTTTACCAGGCTCACCTGGTGCCCCCGGAACCCCCGGCCCTCAGGGCTTACCTGGCTCTCCTGGGGCTCC
GGGCACTCCGGGTCCGCAGGGATTACCAGGGTCGCCTGGGGCACCTGGGACACCTGGTCCCCAGGGATTG
CCTGGTTCTCCAGGTGCACCAGGGACACCAGGGCCACAAGGGCTTCCAGGATCACCAGGCGCTCCAGGTA
CACCGGGCCCTCAAGGGTTGCCAGGTTCCCCTGGAGCCCCGGGTACCCCAGGACCCCAGGGTTTACCTGG
GTCACCAGGAGCGCCCGGTACCCCTGGACCTCAGGGACTACCGGGTTCTCCGGGTGCTCCGGGTACACCT
GGACCCCAAGGACTACCAGGATCTCCCGGTGCACCCGGGACCCCTGGTCCTCAAGGACTTCCGGGATCAC
CGGGTGCCCCGGGAACACCAGGTCCTCAGGGGTTACCAGGAAGTCCAGGCGCCCCTGGAACACCTGGGCC
TCAGGGTCTACCAGGTAGCCCAGGGGCACCGGGTACTCCAGGTCCCCAAGGCCTCCCTGGTTCACCTGGC
TCGGGACATCATCACCACCATCATTAATAATGAAAGCTTCAAATAAAACGAAAGGCTCAGTCGAAAGACT
GGGCCTTTCGTTTTATCTGTTGTTTGTCGGTGAACGCTCTCCTGAGTAGGACAAATCCGCCGGGAGCGGA
TTTGAACGTTGCGAAGCAACGGCCCGGAGGGTGGCGGGCAGGACGCCCGCCATAAACTGCCAGGCATCAA
ATTAAGCAGAAGGCCATCCTGACGGATGGCCTTTTTGCGTTTCTACAAACTCTTTCGGTCCGTTGTTTAT
TTTTCTAAATACATTCAAATATGTATCCGCTCATGAGACAATAACCCTGATAAATGCTTCAATAATATTG
AAAAAGGAAGAGTATGAGTATTCAACATTTCCGTGTCGCCCTTATTCCCTTTTTTGCGGCATTTTGCCTT
CCTGTTTTTGCTCACCCAGAAACGCTGGTGAAAGTAAAAGATGCTGAAGATCAGTTGGGTGCACGAGTGG
GTTACATCGAACTGGATCTCAACAGCGGTAAGATCCTTGAGAGTTTTCGCCCCGAAGAACGTTTCCCAAT
GATGAGCACTTTTAAAGTTCTGCTATGTGGCGCGGTATTATCCCGTGTTGACGCCGGGCAAGAGCAACTC
GGTCGCCGCATACACTATTCTCAGAATGACTTGGTTGAGTACTCACCAGTCACAGAAAAGCATCTTACGG
ATGGCATGACAGTAAGAGAATTATGCAGTGCTGCCATAACCATGAGTGATAACACTGCGGCCAACTTACT
TCTGACAACGATCGGAGGACCGAAGGAGCTAACCGCTTTTTTGCACAACATGGGGGATCATGTAACTCGC
CTTGATCGTTGGGAACCGGAGCTGAATGAAGCCATACCAAACGACGAGCGTGACACCACGATGCCTGTAG
CAATGGCAACAACGTTGCGCAAACTATTAACTGGCGAACTACTTACTCTAGCTTCCCGGCAACAATTAAT
AGACTGGATGGAGGCGGATAAAGTTGCAGGACCACTTCTGCGCTCGGCCCTTCCGGCTGGCTGGTTTATT
GCTGATAAATCTGGAGCCGGTGAGCGTGGGTCTCGCGGTATCATTGCAGCACTGGGGCCAGATGGTAAGC
CCTCCCGTATCGTAGTTATCTACACGACGGGGAGTCAGGCAACTATGGATGAACGAAATAGACAGATCGC
TGAGATAGGTGCCTCACTGATTAAGCATTGGTAACTGTCAGACCAAGTTTACTCATATATACTTTAGATT
GATTTCCTTAGGACTGAGCGTCAACCCCGTAGAAAAGATCAAAGGATCTTCTTGAGATCCTTTTTTTCTG
CGCGTAATCTGCTGCTTGCAAACAAAAAAACCACCGCTACCAGCGGTGGTTTGTTTGCCGGATCAAGAGC
TACCAACTCTTTTTCCGAAGGTAACTGGCTTCAGCAGAGCGCAGATACCAAATACTGTCCTTCTAGTGTA
GCCGTAGTTAGGCCACCACTTCAAGAACTCTGTAGCACCGCCTACATACCTCGCTCTGCTAATCCTGTTA
CCAGTGGCTGCTGCCAGTGGCGATAAGTCGTGTCTTACCGGGTTGGACTCAAGACGATAGTTACCGGATA
AGGCGCAGCGGTCGGGCTGAACGGGGGGTTCGTGCACACAGCCCAGCTTGGAGCGAACGACCTACACCGA
ACTGAGATACCTACAGCGTGAGCTATGAGAAAGCGCCACGCTTCCCGAAGGGAGAAAGGCGGACAGGTAT
CCGGTAAGCGGCAGGGTCGGAACAGGAGAGCGCACGAGGGAGCTTCCAGGGGGAAACGCCTGGTATCTTT
ATAGTCCTGTCGGGTTTCGCCACCTCTGACTTGAGCGTCGATTTTTGTGATGCTCGTCAGGGGGGCGGAG
CCTATGGAAAAACGCCAGCAACGCGGCCTTTTTACGGTTCCTGGCCTTTTGCTGGCCTTTTGCTCACATG
TTCTTTCCTGCGTTATCCCCTGATTCTGTGGATAACCGTATTACCGCCTTTGAGTGAGCTGATACCGCTC
GCCGCAGCCGAACGACCGAGCGCAGCGAGTCAGTGAGCGAGGAAGCGGAAGAGCGCCTGATGCGGTATTT
TCTCCTTACGCATCTGTGCGGTATTTCACACCGCATATAAGGTGCACTGTGACTGGGTCATGGCTGCGCC
CCGACACCCGCCAACACCCGCTGACGCGCCCTGACGGGCTTGTCTGCTCCCGGCATCCGCTTACAGACAA
GCTGTGACCGTCTCCGGGAGCTGCATGTGTCAGAGGTTTTCACCGTCATCACCGAAACGCGCGAGGCAGC
TGCGGTAAAGCTCATCAGCGTGGTCGTGCAGCGATTCACAGATGTCTGCCTGTTCATCCGCGTCCAGCTC
GTTGAGTTTCTCCAGAAGCGTTAATGTCTGGCTTCTGATAAAGCGGGCCATGTTAAGGGCGGTTTTTTCC
TGTTTGGTCACTGATGCCTCCGTGTAAGGGGGATTTCTGTTCATGGGGGTAATGATACCGATGAAACGAG
AGAGGATGCTCACGATACGGGTTACTGATGATGAACATGCCCGGTTACTGGAACGTTGTGAGGGTAAACA
ACTGGCGGTATGGATGCGGCGGGACCAGAGAAAAATCACTCAGGGTCAATGCCAGCGCTTCGTTAATACA
GATGTAGGTGTTCCACAGGGTAGCCAGCAGCATCCTGCGATGCAGATCCGGAACATAATGGTGCAGGGCG
CTGACTTCCGCGTTTCCAGACTTTACGAAACACGGAAACCGAAGACCATTCATGTTGTTGCTCAGGTCGC
AGACGTTTTGCAGCAGCAGTCGCTTCACGTTCGCTCGCGTATCGGTGATTCATTCTGCTAACCAGTAAGG
CAACCCCGCCAGCCTAGCCGGGTCCTCAACGACAGGAGCACGATCATGCGCACCCGTGGCCAGGACCCAA
CGCTGCCCGAAATT
