>Addgene plasmid #67011 | pMAL-c5X-CLP3.7 | addgene partial sequence | sequence record 118558 | MBP-F 5'-GATGAAGCCCTGAAAGACGCGCAG-3'
ACAATAACAACAACCTCGGGATCGAAGGCAGGTCTTCCGGTGGGGCTCCCGGCACTCCTGGACCACAAGG
TCTGCCTGGCAGCCCGGGAGCACCTGGTACACCAGGACCGCAAGGATTACCTGGTTCACCCGGCGCTCCC
GGTACTCCTGGCCCACAAGGACTCCCTGGTAGCCCTGGCGCTCCGGGGACTCCAGGACCTCAAGGCTTAC
CAGGTTCACCTGGCGCACCTGGCACTCCCGGTCCACAAGGCTTGCCTGGGAGTCCCGGAGCTCCAGGCAC
GCCAGGACCACAGGGTCTTCCTGGATCACCTGGGGCCCCTGGCACCCCAGGTCCACAGGGACTTCCCGGT
TCACCAGGGGCTCCTGGGACTCCTGGGCCGCAAGGGTTACCTGGATCTCCTGGAGCACCAGGCACTCCAG
GCCCGCAAGGTTTACCAGGCTCACCTGGTGCCCCCGGAACCCCCGGCCCTCAGGGCTTACCTGGCTCTCC
TGGGGCTCCGGGCACTCCGGGTCCGCAGGGATTACCAGGGTCGCCTGGGGCACCTGGGACACCTGGTCCC
CAGGGATTGCCTGGTTCTCCAGGTGCACCAGGGACACCAGGGCCACAAGGGCTTCCAGGATCACCAGGCG
CTCCAGGTACACCGGGCCCTCAAGGGTTGCCAGGTTCCCCTGGAGCCCCGGGTACCCCAGGACCCCAGGG
TTTACCTGGGTCACCAGGAGCGCCCGGTACCCCTGGACCTCAGGGACTACCGGGTTCTCCGGGTGCTCCG
GGTACACCTGGACCCCAAGGAC
