>Addgene plasmid #67011 | pMAL-c5X-CLP3.7 | addgene partial sequence | sequence record 118563 | Amp-R 5'-ATAATACCGCGCCACATAGC-3'
AAACTCTCAAGGATCTTACCGCTGTTGAGATCCAGTTCGATGTAACCCACTCGTGCACCCAACTGATCTT
CAGCATCTTTTACTTTCACCAGCGTTTCTGGGTGAGCAAAAACAGGAAGGCAAAATGCCGCAAAAAAGGG
AATAAGGGCGACACGGAAATGTTGAATACTCATACTCTTCCTTTTTCAATATTATTGAAGCATTTATCAG
GGTTATTGTCTCATGAGCGGATACATATTTGAATGTATTTAGAAAAATAAACAACGGACCGAAAGAGTTT
GTAGAAACGCAAAAAGGCCATCCGTCAGGATGGCCTTCTGCTTAATTTGATGCCTGGCAGTTTATGGCGG
GCGTCCTGCCCGCCACCCTCCGGGCCGTTGCTTCGCAACGTTCAAATCCGCTCCCGGCGGATTTGTCCTA
CTCAGGAGAGCGTTCACCGACAAACAACAGATAAAACGAAAGGCCCAGTCTTTCGACTGAGCCTTTCGTT
TTATTTGAAGCTTTCATTATTAATGATGGTGGTGATGATGTCCCGAGCCA
